>Addgene plasmid #166972 | pSMT3-FBF2 | addgene full sequence | sequence record 331629 | Addgene NGS Result
TAATACGACTCACTATAGGGGAATTGTGAGCGGATAACAATTCCCCTCTAGAAATAATTTTGTTTAACTT
TAAGAAGGAGATATACCATGGGCAGCAGCCATCATCATCATCATCACAGCAGCGGCCTGGTGCCGCGCGG
CAGCCATATGGCTAGCATGTCGGACTCAGAAGTCAATCAAGAAGCTAAGCCAGAGGTCAAGCCAGAAGTC
AAGCCTGAGACTCACATCAATTTAAAGGTGTCCGATGGATCTTCAGAGATCTTCTTCAAGATCAAAAAGA
CCACTCCTTTAAGAAGGCTGATGGAAGCGTTCGCTAAAAGACAGGGTAAGGAAATGGACTCCTTAAGATT
CTTGTACGACGGTATTAGAATTCAAGCTGATCAGACCCCTGAAGATTTGGACATGGAGGATAACGATATT
ATTGAGGCTCACAGAGAACAGATTGGTGGATCCCCGGAATTCGAAAACCTGTATTTTCAGGGCTCAAACA
ATGTGCTGCCAACCTGGTCCTTGGATTCCAATGGTGAAATGCGTTCAAGATTGTCGCTCTCTGAAGTTTT
GGATAGTGGCGATTTAATGAAGTTTGCCGTTGACAAAACTGGGTGCCAGTTCCTAGAAAAGGCAGTGAAG
GGCAGCCTGACATCTTATCAGAAGTTCCAATTGTTTGAACAAGTTATTGGGAGAAAAGATGATTTCCTTA
AATTGAGCACGAACATCTTTGGAAATTATTTGGTACAAAGCGTTATTGGAATTTCATTGGCAACTAATGA
TGACGGATACACAAAGCGACAAGAAAAGTTGAAGAACTTCATCAGTTCCCAAATGACAGATATGTGCTTG
GACAAATTTGCGTGTCGTGTTATCCAATCCAGTCTCCAGAACATGGATTTATCCCTTGCGTGTAAACTTG
TTCAAGCTCTACCTCGTGATGCTCGTCTTATCGCAATCTGTGTTGATCAAAATGCCAATCACGTCATTCA
GAAAGTCGTAGCAGTCATCCCACTGAAGAATTGGGAGTTTATTGTGGATTTCGTTGCCACCCCAGAGCAC
CTCCGTCAGATTTGTTCTGATAAGTATGGGTGCCGTGTTGTGCAAACTATTATCGAAAAGCTCACTGCTG
ATTCAATGAACGTTGATTTAACTTCCGCTGCTCAAAATCTTCGTGAACGAGCGCTCCAACGACTCATGAC
TTCTGTGACTAATCGGTGCCAAGAATTAGCTACGAACGAGTATGCCAATTACATAATACAGCATATTGTA
TCCAATGATGATCTGGCCGTTTATCGGGAATGTATCATAGAGAAATGCCTCATGCGCAACCTTCTTTCGT
TGTCCCAGGAAAAGTTTGCTTCTCATGTTGTTGAGAAAGCATTCCTACATGCACCATTGGAACTTCTTGC
CGAAATGATGGACGAGATTTTCGACGGATACATTCCACATCCGGACACGGGAAAAGATGCCCTCGATATC
ATGATGTTCCATCAATTCGGAAACTACGTCGTTCAATGCATGCTGACTATTTGCTGTGATGCTGTGTCTG
GAAGACGGCAAACGAAAGAAGGAGGCTATGACCATGCAATCTCATTCCAGGATTGGCTGAAAAAGTTGCA
CTCGAGAGTTACGAAAGAAAGGCATCGCTTGTCAAGGTTCTCATCCGGCAAAAAGATGATCGAGACGCTT
GCCAATCTCCGTTCAACTCATCCGATTTATGAACTCCAATAAGCGGCCGCACTCGAGCACCACCACCACC
ACCACTGAGATCCGGCTGCTAACAAAGCCCGAAAGGAAGCTGAGTTGGCTGCTGCCACCGCTGAGCAATA
ACTAGCATAACCCCTTGGGGCCTCTAAACGGGTCTTGAGGGGTTTTTTGCTGAAAGGAGGAACTATATCC
GGATTGGCGAATGGG
[124 nt withheld, positions 1906-2029]
C
[91 nt withheld, positions 2031-2121]
A
[49 nt withheld, positions 2123-2171]
CCTTTGACGTTGGAGTCCACGTTCTTT
[37 nt withheld, positions 2199-2235]
ACCCTATCTCGGTCTATTCTTTTGATTTATAAGGGATTTTGCCGATTTCGGCCTATTGGTTAAAAAATGA
GCTGATTTAACAAAAATTTAACGCGAATTTTAACAAAATATTAACGCTTACAATTTAGGTGGCACTTTTC
GGGGAAATGTGCGCGGAACCCCTATTTGTTTATTTTTCTAAATACATTCAAATATGTATCCGCTCATGAA
TTAATTCTTAGAAAAACTCATCGAGCATCAAATGAAACTGCAATTTATTCATATCAGGATTATCAATACC
ATATTTTTGAAAAAGCCGTTTCTGTAATGAAGGAGAAAACTCACCGAGGCAGTTCCATAGGATGGCAAGA
TCCTGGTATCGGTCTGCGATTCCGACTCGTCCAACATCAATACAACCTATTAATTTCCCCTCGTCAAAAA
TAAGGTTATCAAGTGAGAAATCACCATGAGTGACGACTGAATCCGGTGAGAATGGCAAAAGTTTATGCAT
TTCTTTCCAGACTTGTTCAACAGGCCAGCCATTACGCTCGTCATCAAAATCACTCGCATCAACCAAACCG
TTATTCATTCGTGATTGCGCCTGAGCGAGACGAAATACGCGATCGCTGTTAAAAGGACAATTACAAACAG
GAATCGAATGCAACCGGCGCAGGAACACTGCCAGCGCATCAACAATATTTTCACCTGAATCAGGATATTC
TTCTAATACCTGGAATGCTGTTTTCCCGGGGATCGCAGTGGTGAGTAACCATGCATCATCAGGAGTACGG
ATAAAATGCTTGATGGTCGGAAGAGGCATAAATTCCGTCAGCCAGTTTAGTCTGACCATCTCATCTGTAA
CATCATTGGCAACGCTACCTTTGCCATGTTTCAGAAACAACTCTGGCGCATCGGGCTTCCCATACAATCG
ATAGATTGTCGCACCTGATTGCCCGACATTATCGCGAGCCCATTTATACCCATATAAATCAGCATCCATG
TTGGAATTTAATCGCGGCCTAGAGCAAGACGTTTCCCGTTGAATATGGCTCATAACACCCCTTGTATTAC
TGTTTATGTAAGCAGACAGTTTTATTGTTCATGACCAAAATCCCTTAACGTGAGTTTTCGTTCCACTGAG
CGTCAGACCCCGTAGAAAAGATCAAAGGATCTTCTTGAGATCCTTTTTTTCTGCGCGTAATCTGCTGCTT
GCAAACAAAAAAACCACCGCTACCAGCGGTGGTTTGTTTGCCGGATCAAGAGCTACCAACTCTTTTTCCG
AAGGTAACTGGCTTCAGCAGAGCGCAGATACCAAATACTGTCCTTCTAGTGTAGCCGTAGTTAGGCCACC
ACTTCAAGAACTCTGTAGCACCGCCTACATACCTCGCTCTGCTAATCCTGTTACCAGTGGCTGCTGCCAG
TGGCGATAAGTCGTGTCTTACCGGGTTGGACTCAAGACGATAGTTACCGGATAAGGCGCAGCGGTCGGGC
TGAACGGGGGGTTCGTGCACACAGCCCAGCTTGGAGCGAACGACCTACACCGAACTGAGATACCTACAGC
GTGAGCTATGAGAAAGCGCCACGCTTCCCGAAGGGAGAAAGGCGGACAGGTATCCGGTAAGCGGCAGGGT
CGGAACAGGAGAGCGCACGAGGGAGCTTCCAGGGGGAAACGCCTGGTATCTTTATAGTCCTGTCGGGTTT
CGCCACCTCTGACTTGAGCGTCGATTTTTGTGATGCTCGTCAGGGGGGCGGAGCCTATGGAAAAACGCCA
GCAACGCGGCCTTTTTACGGTTCCTGGCCTTTTGCTGGCCTTTTGCTCACATGTTCTTTCCTGCGTTATC
CCCTGATTCTGTGGATAACCGTATTACCGCCTTTGAGTGAGCTGATACCGCTCGCCGCAGCCGAACGACC
GAGCGCAGCGAGTCAGTGAGCGAGGAAGCGGAAGAGCGCCTGATGCGGTATTTTCTCCTTACGCATCTGT
GCGGTATTTCACACCGCAATGGTGCACTCTCAGTACAATCTGCTCTGATGCCGCATAGTTAAGCCAGTAT
ACACTCCGCTATCGCTACGTGACTGGGTCATGGCTGCGCCCCGACACCCGCCAACACCCGCTGACGCGCC
CTGACGGGCTTGTCTGCTCCCGGCATCCGCTTACAGACAAGCTGTGACCGTCTCCGGGAGCTGCATGTGT
CAGAGGTTTTCACCGTCATCACCGAAACGCGCGAGGCAGCTGCGGTAAAGCTCATCAGCGTGGTCGTGAA
GCGATTCACAGATGTCTGCCTGTTCATCCGCGTCCAGCTCGTTGAGTTTCTCCAGAAGCGTTAATGTCTG
GCTTCTGATAAAGCGGGCCATGTTAAGGGCGGTTTTTTCCTGTTTGGTCACTGATGCCTCCGTGTAAGGG
GGATTTCTGTTCATGGGGGTAATGATACCGATGAAACGAGAGAGGATGCTCACGATACGGGTTACTGATG
ATGAACATGCCCGGTTACTGGAACGTTGTGAGGGTAAACAACTGGCGGTATGGATGCGGCGGGACCAGAG
AAAAATCACTCAGGGTCAATGCCAGCGCTTCGTTAATACAGATGTAGGTGTTCCACAGGGTAGCCAGCAG
CATCCTGCGATGCAGATCCGGAACATAATGGTGCAGGGCGCTGACTTCCGCGTTTCCAGACTTTACGAAA
CACGGAAACCGAAGACCATTCATGTTGTTGCTCAGGTCGCAGACGTTTTGCAGCAGCAGTCGCTTCACGT
TCGCTCGCGTATCGGTGATTCATTCTGCTAACCAGTAAGGCAACCCCGCCAGCCTAGCCGGGTCCTCAAC
GACAGGAGCACGATCATGCGCACCCGTGGGGCCGCCATGCCGGCGATAATGGCCTGCTTCTCGCCGAAAC
GTTTGGTGGCGGGACCAGTGACGAAGGCTTGAGCGAGGGCGTGCAAGATTCCGAATACCGCAAGCGACAG
GCCGATCATCGTCGCGCTCCAGCGAAAGCGGTCCTCGCCGAAAATGACCCAGAGCGCTGCCGGCACCTGT
CCTACGAGTTGCATGATAAAGAAGACAGTCATAAGTGCGGCGACGATAGTCATGCCCCGCGCCCACCGGA
AGGAGCTGACTGGGTTGAAGGCTCTCAAGGGCATCGGTCGAGATCCCGGTGCCTAATGAGTGAGCTAACT
TACATTAATTGCGTTGCGCTCACTGCCCGCTTTCCAGTCGGGAAACCTGTCGTGCCAGCTGCATTAATGA
ATCGGCCAACGCGCGGGGAGAGGCGGTTTGCGTATTGGGCGCCAGGGTGGTTTTTCTTTTCACCAGTGAG
ACGGGCAACAGCTGATTGCCCTTCACCGCCTGGCCCTGAGAGAGTTGCAGCAAGCGGTCCACGCTGGTTT
GCCCCAGCAGGCGAAAATCCTGTTTGATGGTGGTTAACGGCGGGATATAACATGAGCTGTCTTCGGTATC
GTCGTATCCCACTACCGAGATATCCGCACCAACGCGCAGCCCGGACTCGGTAATGGCGCGCATTGCGCCC
AGCGCCATCTGATCGTTGGCAACCAGCATCGCAGTGGGAACGATGCCCTCATTCAGCATTTGCATGGTTT
GTTGAAAACCGGACATGGCACTCCAGTCGCCTTCCCGTTCCGCTATCGGCTGAATTTGATTGCGAGTGAG
ATATTTATGCCAGCCAGCCAGACGCAGACGCGCCGAGACAGAACTTAATGGGCCCGCTAACAGCGCGATT
TGCTGGTGACCCAATGCGACCAGATGCTCCACGCCCAGTCGCGTACCGTCTTCATGGGAGAAAATAATAC
TGTTGATGGGTGTCTGGTCAGAGACATCAAGAAATAACGCCGGAACATTAGTGCAGGCAGCTTCCACAGC
AATGGCATCCTGGTCATCCAGCGGATAGTTAATGATCAGCCCACTGACGCGTTGCGCGAGAAGATTGTGC
ACCGCCGCTTTACAGGCTTCGACGCCGCTTCGTTCTACCATCGACACCACCACGCTGGCACCCAGTTGAT
CGGCGCGAGATTTAATCGCCGCGACAATTTGCGACGGCGCGTGCAGGGCCAGACTGGAGGTGGCAACGCC
AATCAGCAACGACTGTTTGCCCGCCAGTTGTTGTGCCACGCGGTTGGGAATGTAATTCAGCTCCGCCATC
GCCGCTTCCACTTTTTCCCGCGTTTTCGCAGAAACGTGGCTGGCCTGGTTCACCACGCGGGAAACGGTCT
GATAAGAGACACCGGCATACTCTGCGACATCGTATAACGTTACTGGTTTCACATTCACCACCCTGAATTG
ACTCTCTTCCGGGCGCTATCATGCCATACCGCGAAAGGTTTTGCGCCATTCGATGGTGTCCGGGATCTCG
ACGCTCTCCCTTATGCGACTCCTGCATTAGGAAGCAGCCCAGTAGTAGGTTGAGGCCGTTGAGCACCGCC
GCCGCAAGGAATGGTGCATGCAAGGAGATGGCGCCCAACAGTCCCCCGGCCACGGGGCCTGCCACCATAC
CCACGCCGAAACAAGCGCTCATGAGCCCGAAGTGGCGAGCCCGATCTTCCCCATCGGTGATGTCGGCGAT
ATAGGCGCCAGCAACCGCACCTGTGGCGCCGGTGATGCCGGCCACGATGCGTCCGGCGTAGAGGATCGAG
ATCTCGATCCCGCGAAAT
Features (pLannotate 1.2.2; 22 found; start..end, strand, type, name):
      1..19      +  promoter       T7 promoter: promoter for bacteriophage T7 RNA polymerase
     20..44      +  protein_bind   lac operator: The lac repressor binds to the lac operator to inhibit transcription in E. coli. This inhibition can be relieved by adding lactose or isopropyl-β-D-thiogalactopyranoside (IPTG). lac repressor encoded by lacI
     59..81      +  RBS            RBS: efficient ribosome binding site from bacteriophage T7 gene 10 (Olins and Rangwala, 1989)
    100..116     +  CDS            capTEV™ (fragment): composite tag for in vivo biotinylation, TEV protease cleavage, and 6xHis tagging
    127..144     +  CDS            thrombin site: thrombin recognition and cleavage site
    157..449     +  CDS            SUMO (fragment): cleavable ubiquitin-like protein tag; S. cerevisiae SMT3 (truncated)
    475..1719    +  CDS            fbf-2 (fragment): FBF2_CAEEL - Experimental evidence at protein level: Swiss-Prot protein existence level 1. Involved in the control of stem cells and sex determination in the C.elegans hermaphrodite germline (PubMed:9393998). May also play a role in the hermaphrodite germline proliferation and oogenesis (PubMed:15454534, PubMed:27864381). By binding to the 3'-UTR, represses phosphatase lip-1 expression in the distal part of the germline mitotic zone (PubMed:16319922). Binds specifically to the regulatory region of fem-3 3'-UTR and mediates the sperm/oocyte switch (PubMed:9393998). Negatively regulates gld-3 ex
   1738..1755    +  CDS            9xHis (fragment): 9xHis affinity tag
   1765..1814    +  CDS            SET1 (fragment): solubility-enhancement tag derived from T7 phage gene 10B
   1822..1869    +  terminator     T7 terminator: transcription terminator for bacteriophage T7 RNA polymerase
   1906..2334    +  rep_origin     f1 ori (sequence partly withheld): f1 bacteriophage origin of replication; arrow indicates direction of (+) strand synthesis
   2387..2444    +  promoter       AmpR promoter (fragment): bla
   2453..3268    -  CDS            KanR: aminoglycoside phosphotransferase; aph(3')-Ia; confers resistance to kanamycin in bacteria or G418 (Geneticin®) in eukaryotes
   3390..3978    +  rep_origin     ori: high-copy-number ColE1/pMB1/pBR322/pUC origin of replication
   4164..4303    -  misc_feature   bom: basis of mobility region from pBR322
   4405..4596    -  CDS            rop: Rop protein, which maintains plasmids at low copy number; rop
   4613..4993    +  CDS            YPB1_ECOLX: Protein predicted: Swiss-Prot protein existence level 4. From Escherichia coli.
   5065..5356    -  CDS            TcR (fragment): tetracycline efflux protein; tet; confers resistance to tetracycline
   5371..5392    -  protein_bind   CAP binding site: CAP binding activates transcription in the presence of cAMP. E. coli catabolite activator protein
   5405..6487    -  CDS            lacI: lac repressor; lacI; The lac repressor binds to the lac operator to inhibit transcription in E. coli. This inhibition can be relieved by adding lactose or isopropyl-β-D-thiogalactopyranoside (IPTG).
   6488..6565    -  promoter       lacI promoter: lacI
   6573..6852    -  CDS            TcR (fragment): tetracycline efflux protein; tet; confers resistance to tetracycline
