[The description below was written by a language model from this plasmid's Addgene catalogue record and pLannotate feature annotations shown in this document.]
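Description:
pSMT3-FBF2 is a bacterial expression plasmid of about 6.9 kb, built on the pSMT3 backbone, a pET-style T7 vector. It produces the RNA-binding domain of the Caenorhabditis elegans PUF protein FBF-2 in E. coli for purification and crystallization. The plasmid replicates from a ColE1/pMB1-type origin, and the adjacent bom and rop elements are retained. The catalogue lists it as high copy, although rop normally moderates copy number. Selection is by kanamycin through an aph(3')-Ia cassette. An f1 origin is also present, and the short tetracycline-resistance fragments flagged in the annotation are non-functional remnants of the pBR322 lineage.

The expression cassette consists of a T7 promoter with an adjacent lac operator and the T7 gene 10 ribosome binding site. A lacI gene carried on the plasmid keeps transcription repressed until IPTG is added, in a host that supplies T7 RNA polymerase. The open reading frame begins with a His tag, followed by a thrombin cleavage site and yeast SUMO (Smt3). The FBF-2 fragment, covering the PUM repeat domain at residues 164–575, is fused in frame between the BamHI and NotI sites. The His tag allows metal-affinity capture, SUMO generally improves solubility, and a SUMO-specific protease can remove the tag to leave a near-native N-terminus. A vector-encoded His sequence is annotated downstream of the insert, ahead of the T7 terminator, but the record does not say whether it is translated and lists only the N-terminal tag. FBF-2 binds 3'-UTR elements in germline mRNAs such as fem-3, so the purified domain suits structural and RNA-binding studies.
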