Addgene plasmid #166972: pSMT3-FBF2
Purpose: Expresses FBF-2 in E. coli for purification and crystallization studies
Depositing lab: Traci Hall. Depositing organization: National Institute of Environmental Health Sciences (NIEHS). Publication: Engineering a conserved RNA regulatory protein repurposes its biological function in vivo. Bhat VD, McCann KL, Wang Y, Fonseca DR, Shukla T, Alexander JC, Qiu C, Wickens M, Lo TW, Tanaka Hall TM, Campbell ZT. Elife. 2019 Jan 17;8. pii: 43788. doi: 10.7554/eLife.43788. PubMed 30652968.
Backbone
  Vector backbone: pSMT3
  Backbone manufacturer: Chris Lima
  Backbone size w/o insert (bp): 5633
  Total vector size (bp): 6869
  Vector type: Bacterial Expression
Growth in bacteria
  Bacterial resistance: Kanamycin, 50 μg/mL
  Growth temperature: 37°C
  Growth strain: DH5alpha
  Copy number: High Copy
Gene/Insert
  Gene/Insert name: FBF-2 (alt name: FBF)
  Species: C. elegans (nematode)
  Mutation: FBF-2 PUM RNA binding domain; amino acids 164-575
  Entrez Gene: fbf-2 (a.k.a. CELE_F21H12.5)
  Promoter: T7
  Tag / fusion protein: His-SUMO (N terminal on backbone)
  Cloning method: Restriction Enzyme; 5′ cloning site BamH1 (not destroyed); 3′ cloning site Not1 (not destroyed)
  Sequencing primers: 5′ T7; 3′ T7 term
Terms and licenses: Academic/Nonprofit Terms; Industry Terms: Not Available to Industry
How to cite: pSMT3-FBF2 was a gift from Traci Hall (Addgene plasmid # 166972 ; http://n2t.net/addgene:166972 ; RRID:Addgene_166972)
